Addgene plasmid #204138: pET30b jGCaMP8f L27A
Purpose: Production of recombinant calcium sensor jGCaMP8f L27A fast decay variant in E.coli
Depositing lab: Katalin Torok. Depositing organization: City, University of London. Publication: Development and characterization of novel jGCaMP8f calcium sensor variants with improved kinetics and fluorescence response range. Tran O, Hughes HJ, Carter T, Torok K. Front Cell Neurosci. 2023 May 18;17:1155406. doi: 10.3389/fncel.2023.1155406. eCollection 2023. PubMed 37275778.
Backbone
  Vector backbone: pET30b
  Backbone size w/o insert (bp): 5421
  Total vector size (bp): 6517
  Vector type: Bacterial Expression
Growth in bacteria
  Bacterial resistance: Kanamycin, 50 μg/mL
  Growth temperature: 37°C
  Growth strain: DH5alpha
  Copy number: Low Copy
Gene/Insert
  Gene/Insert name: jGCaMP8f L27A
  Species: R. norvegicus (rat), G. gallus (chicken), Synthetic; A. victoria (jellyfish)
  Insert size (bp): 1269
  Mutation: Leucine 27 changed to Alanine
  Promoter: T7
  Tag / fusion protein: N-terminal His tag (N terminal on insert)
  Cloning method: Restriction Enzyme; 5′ cloning site NdeI (not destroyed); 3′ cloning site NotI (not destroyed)
  Sequencing primers: 5′ T7; 3′ T7 term
Terms and licenses: Academic/Nonprofit Terms; Industry Terms: Not Available to Industry
How to cite: pET30b jGCaMP8f L27A was a gift from Katalin Torok (Addgene plasmid # 204138 ; http://n2t.net/addgene:204138 ; RRID:Addgene_204138)
