[The description below was written by a language model from this plasmid's Addgene catalogue record and pLannotate feature annotations shown in this document.]
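Description:
pET30b jGCaMP8f L27A is a bacterial expression plasmid for producing a recombinant genetically encoded calcium indicator in E. coli. It is built on the pET30b backbone, which replicates from a ColE1/pBR322-type origin accompanied by the bom region and the rop gene. Rop keeps copy number low, consistent with the record's low-copy designation. Selection is by kanamycin through the aph(3')-Ia resistance gene. An f1 phage origin is also present, along with short remnants of a tetracycline resistance gene that are backbone relics rather than functional markers.

The insert is jGCaMP8f carrying a leucine-to-alanine substitution at position 27, described as a fast-decay variant of the sensor. It is a synthetic fusion of sequences from jellyfish, rat and chicken, which fits the GCaMP architecture of a GFP-derived fluorescent protein coupled to calcium-sensing parts. The annotation software labels this coding region as a GCaMP6s fragment, reflecting homology to that related sensor rather than its true identity. It was cloned between NdeI and NotI downstream of a T7 promoter, lac operator and the T7 gene 10 ribosome binding site, with a T7 terminator following. The plasmid-borne lacI gene supplies repressor, so expression requires a host providing T7 RNA polymerase and is induced with IPTG.

The catalogue lists an N-terminal His tag on the insert. The feature table annotates only a short His-tag fragment just downstream of the sensor coding region, and the record does not show whether that vector-derived sequence is translated. The purified protein is intended for in vitro characterisation, such as measuring the kinetics and fluorescence response of the sensor.
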