Features (pLannotate 1.2.2; 19 found; start..end, strand, type, name):
      1..589     +  rep_origin     ori: high-copy-number ColE1/pMB1/pBR322/pUC origin of replication
    775..914     -  misc_feature   bom: basis of mobility region from pBR322
   1016..1207    -  CDS            rop: Rop protein, which maintains plasmids at low copy number; rop
   1224..1604    +  CDS            YPB1_ECOLX: Protein predicted: Swiss-Prot protein existence level 4. From Escherichia coli.
   1676..1967    -  CDS            TcR (fragment): tetracycline efflux protein; tet; confers resistance to tetracycline
   1982..2003    -  protein_bind   CAP binding site: CAP binding activates transcription in the presence of cAMP. E. coli catabolite activator protein
   2016..3098    -  CDS            lacI: lac repressor; lacI; The lac repressor binds to the lac operator to inhibit transcription in E. coli. This inhibition can be relieved by adding lactose or isopropyl-β-D-thiogalactopyranoside (IPTG).
   3099..3176    -  promoter       lacI promoter: lacI
   3184..3463    -  CDS            TcR (fragment): tetracycline efflux protein; tet; confers resistance to tetracycline
   3489..3507    +  promoter       T7 promoter: promoter for bacteriophage T7 RNA polymerase
   3508..3532    +  protein_bind   lac operator: The lac repressor binds to the lac operator to inhibit transcription in E. coli. This inhibition can be relieved by adding lactose or isopropyl-β-D-thiogalactopyranoside (IPTG). lac repressor encoded by lacI
   3547..3569    +  RBS            RBS: efficient ribosome binding site from bacteriophage T7 gene 10 (Olins and Rangwala, 1989)
   3673..4845    +  CDS            GCaMP6s (fragment): improved fluorescent protein-based calcium sensor (Chen et al., 2013)
   4862..4879    +  CDS            9xHis (fragment): 9xHis affinity tag
   4889..4938    +  CDS            SET1 (fragment): solubility-enhancement tag derived from T7 phage gene 10B
   4946..4993    +  terminator     T7 terminator: transcription terminator for bacteriophage T7 RNA polymerase
   5030..5458    +  rep_origin     f1 ori (sequence partly withheld): f1 bacteriophage origin of replication; arrow indicates direction of (+) strand synthesis
   5511..5568    +  promoter       AmpR promoter (fragment): bla
   5577..6392    -  CDS            KanR: aminoglycoside phosphotransferase; aph(3')-Ia; confers resistance to kanamycin in bacteria or G418 (Geneticin®) in eukaryotes
>Addgene plasmid #204138 | pET30b jGCaMP8f L27A | addgene full sequence | sequence record 416769 | Addgene NGS Result
TTGAGATCCTTTTTTTCTGCGCGTAATCTGCTGCTTGCAAACAAAAAAACCACCGCTACCAGCGGTGGTT
TGTTTGCCGGATCAAGAGCTACCAACTCTTTTTCCGAAGGTAACTGGCTTCAGCAGAGCGCAGATACCAA
ATACTGTCCTTCTAGTGTAGCCGTAGTTAGGCCACCACTTCAAGAACTCTGTAGCACCGCCTACATACCT
CGCTCTGCTAATCCTGTTACCAGTGGCTGCTGCCAGTGGCGATAAGTCGTGTCTTACCGGGTTGGACTCA
AGACGATAGTTACCGGATAAGGCGCAGCGGTCGGGCTGAACGGGGGGTTCGTGCACACAGCCCAGCTTGG
AGCGAACGACCTACACCGAACTGAGATACCTACAGCGTGAGCTATGAGAAAGCGCCACGCTTCCCGAAGG
GAGAAAGGCGGACAGGTATCCGGTAAGCGGCAGGGTCGGAACAGGAGAGCGCACGAGGGAGCTTCCAGGG
GGAAACGCCTGGTATCTTTATAGTCCTGTCGGGTTTCGCCACCTCTGACTTGAGCGTCGATTTTTGTGAT
GCTCGTCAGGGGGGCGGAGCCTATGGAAAAACGCCAGCAACGCGGCCTTTTTACGGTTCCTGGCCTTTTG
CTGGCCTTTTGCTCACATGTTCTTTCCTGCGTTATCCCCTGATTCTGTGGATAACCGTATTACCGCCTTT
GAGTGAGCTGATACCGCTCGCCGCAGCCGAACGACCGAGCGCAGCGAGTCAGTGAGCGAGGAAGCGGAAG
AGCGCCTGATGCGGTATTTTCTCCTTACGCATCTGTGCGGTATTTCACACCGCAATGGTGCACTCTCAGT
ACAATCTGCTCTGATGCCGCATAGTTAAGCCAGTATACACTCCGCTATCGCTACGTGACTGGGTCATGGC
TGCGCCCCGACACCCGCCAACACCCGCTGACGCGCCCTGACGGGCTTGTCTGCTCCCGGCATCCGCTTAC
AGACAAGCTGTGACCGTCTCCGGGAGCTGCATGTGTCAGAGGTTTTCACCGTCATCACCGAAACGCGCGA
GGCAGCTGCGGTAAAGCTCATCAGCGTGGTCGTGAAGCGATTCACAGATGTCTGCCTGTTCATCCGCGTC
CAGCTCGTTGAGTTTCTCCAGAAGCGTTAATGTCTGGCTTCTGATAAAGCGGGCCATGTTAAGGGCGGTT
TTTTCCTGTTTGGTCACTGATGCCTCCGTGTAAGGGGGATTTCTGTTCATGGGGGTAATGATACCGATGA
AACGAGAGAGGATGCTCACGATACGGGTTACTGATGATGAACATGCCCGGTTACTGGAACGTTGTGAGGG
TAAACAACTGGCGGTATGGATGCGGCGGGACCAGAGAAAAATCACTCAGGGTCAATGCCAGCGCTTCGTT
AATACAGATGTAGGTGTTCCACAGGGTAGCCAGCAGCATCCTGCGATGCAGATCCGGAACATAATGGTGC
AGGGCGCTGACTTCCGCGTTTCCAGACTTTACGAAACACGGAAACCGAAGACCATTCATGTTGTTGCTCA
GGTCGCAGACGTTTTGCAGCAGCAGTCGCTTCACGTTCGCTCGCGTATCGGTGATTCATTCTGCTAACCA
GTAAGGCAACCCCGCCAGCCTAGCCGGGTCCTCAACGACAGGAGCACGATCATGCGCACCCGTGGGGCCG
CCATGCCGGCGATAATGGCCTGCTTCTCGCCGAAACGTTTGGTGGCGGGACCAGTGACGAAGGCTTGAGC
GAGGGCGTGCAAGATTCCGAATACCGCAAGCGACAGGCCGATCATCGTCGCGCTCCAGCGAAAGCGGTCC
TCGCCGAAAATGACCCAGAGCGCTGCCGGCACCTGTCCTACGAGTTGCATGATAAAGAAGACAGTCATAA
GTGCGGCGACGATAGTCATGCCCCGCGCCCACCGGAAGGAGCTGACTGGGTTGAAGGCTCTCAAGGGCAT
CGGTCGAGATCCCGGTGCCTAATGAGTGAGCTAACTTACATTAATTGCGTTGCGCTCACTGCCCGCTTTC
CAGTCGGGAAACCTGTCGTGCCAGCTGCATTAATGAATCGGCCAACGCGCGGGGAGAGGCGGTTTGCGTA
TTGGGCGCCAGGGTGGTTTTTCTTTTCACCAGTGAGACGGGCAACAGCTGATTGCCCTTCACCGCCTGGC
CCTGAGAGAGTTGCAGCAAGCGGTCCACGCTGGTTTGCCCCAGCAGGCGAAAATCCTGTTTGATGGTGGT
TAACGGCGGGATATAACATGAGCTGTCTTCGGTATCGTCGTATCCCACTACCGAGATGTCCGCACCAACG
CGCAGCCCGGACTCGGTAATGGCGCGCATTGCGCCCAGCGCCATCTGATCGTTGGCAACCAGCATCGCAG
TGGGAACGATGCCCTCATTCAGCATTTGCATGGTTTGTTGAAAACCGGACATGGCACTCCAGTCGCCTTC
CCGTTCCGCTATCGGCTGAATTTGATTGCGAGTGAGATATTTATGCCAGCCAGCCAGACGCAGACGCGCC
GAGACAGAACTTAATGGGCCCGCTAACAGCGCGATTTGCTGGTGACCCAATGCGACCAGATGCTCCACGC
CCAGTCGCGTACCGTCTTCATGGGAGAAAATAATACTGTTGATGGGTGTCTGGTCAGAGACATCAAGAAA
TAACGCCGGAACATTAGTGCAGGCAGCTTCCACAGCAATGGCATCCTGGTCATCCAGCGGATAGTTAATG
ATCAGCCCACTGACGCGTTGCGCGAGAAGATTGTGCACCGCCGCTTTACAGGCTTCGACGCCGCTTCGTT
CTACCATCGACACCACCACGCTGGCACCCAGTTGATCGGCGCGAGATTTAATCGCCGCGACAATTTGCGA
CGGCGCGTGCAGGGCCAGACTGGAGGTGGCAACGCCAATCAGCAACGACTGTTTGCCCGCCAGTTGTTGT
GCCACGCGGTTGGGAATGTAATTCAGCTCCGCCATCGCCGCTTCCACTTTTTCCCGCGTTTTCGCAGAAA
CGTGGCTGGCCTGGTTCACCACGCGGGAAACGGTCTGATAAGAGACACCGGCATACTCTGCGACATCGTA
TAACGTTACTGGTTTCACATTCACCACCCTGAATTGACTCTCTTCCGGGCGCTATCATGCCATACCGCGA
AAGGTTTTGCGCCATTCGATGGTGTCCGGGATCTCGACGCTCTCCCTTATGCGACTCCTGCATTAGGAAG
CAGCCCAGTAGTAGGTTGAGGCCGTTGAGCACCGCCGCCGCAAGGAATGGTGCATGCAAGGAGATGGCGC
CCAACAGTCCCCCGGCCACGGGGCCTGCCACCATACCCACGCCGAAACAAGCGCTCATGAGCCCGAAGTG
GCGAGCCCGATCTTCCCCATCGGTGATGTCGGCGATATAGGCGCCAGCAACCGCACCTGTGGCGCCGGTG
ATGCCGGCCACGATGCGTCCGGCGTAGAGGATCGAGATCGATCTCGATCCCGCGAAATTAATACGACTCA
CTATAGGGGAATTGTGAGCGGATAACAATTCCCCTCTAGAAATAATTTTGTTTAACTTTAAGAAGGAGAT
ATACATATGCATCATCACCATCATCACACGCGTCGCAAGAAGACCTTCAAGGAGGTGGCCACCGCCGTGA
AGATCATCGCCCGCGCAATGGGCCTGAAGATCAACGTCTATATCAAGGCCGACAAGCAGAAGAACGGCAT
CAAGGCGAACTTCCACATCCGCCACAACATCGAGGACGGCGGCGTGCAGCTCGCCTACCACTACCAGCAG
AACACCCCCATCGGCGACGGCCCCGTGCTGCTGCCCGACAACCACTACCTGAGCGTGGAGTCCAAACTTT
CGAAAGACCCCAACGAGAAGCGCGATCACATGGTCCTGCTGGAGTTCGTGACCGCCGCCGGGATCACTCT
CGGCATGGACGAGCTGTACAAGGGCGGTACCGGAGGGAGCATGGTGAGCAAGGGCGAGGAGCTGTTCACC
GGGGTGGTGCCCATCCTGGTCGAGCTGGACGGCGACGTAAACGGCCACAAGTTCAGCGTGTCCGGCGAGG
GTGAGGGCGATGCCACCTACGGCAAGCTGACCCTGAAGTTCATCTGCACCACCGGCAAGCTGCCCGTGCC
CTGGCCCACCCTCGTGACCACCCTGACCTACGGCGTGCAGTGCTTCAGCCGCTACCCCGACCACATGAAG
CAGCACGACTTCTTCAAGTCCGCCATGCCCGAAGGCTACATCCAGGAGCGCACCATCTTCTTCAAGGACG
ACGGCAACTACAAGACCCGCGCCGAGGTGAAGTTCGAGGGCGACACCCTGGTGAACCGCATCGAGCTGAA
GGGCATCGACTTCAAGGAGGACGGCAACATCCTGGGGCACAAGCTGGAGTACAACCTGCCGGACCAACTG
ACTGAAGAGCAGATCGCAGAATTTAAAGAGGCTTTCTCCCTATTTGACAAGGACGGGGATGGGACAATAA
CAACCAAGGAGCTGGGGACGGTGATGCGGTCTCTCGGACTGAACCCCACAGAAGCAGAGCTGCAGGACAT
GATCAATGAAGTAGATGCCGACGGTGACGGCACAATCGACTTCCCTGAGTTCCTGACAATGATGGCAAGA
AAAATGAAATACAGGGACACGGAAGAAGAAATTAGAGAAGCGTTCGGTGTGTTTGATAAGGATGGCAATG
GCTACATCAGTGCAGCAGAGCTTCGCCACGTGATGACAAACCTTGGAGAGAAGTTAACAGATGAAGAGGT
TGATGAAATGATCAGGGAAGCAGACATCGATGGGGATGGTCAGGTAAACTACGAAGAGTTTGTACAAATG
ATGACAGCGAAGTGATGCGGCCGCACTCGAGCACCACCACCACCACCACTGAGATCCGGCTGCTAACAAA
GCCCGAAAGGAAGCTGAGTTGGCTGCTGCCACCGCTGAGCAATAACTAGCATAACCCCTTGGGGCCTCTA
AACGGGTCTTGAGGGGTTTTTTGCTGAAAGGAGGAACTATATCCGGATTGGCGAATGGG
[124 nt withheld, positions 5030-5153]
C
[91 nt withheld, positions 5155-5245]
A
[49 nt withheld, positions 5247-5295]
CCTTTGACGTTGGAGTCCACGTTCTTT
[37 nt withheld, positions 5323-5359]
ACCCTATCTCGGTCTATTCTTTTGATTTATAAGGGATTTTGCCGATTTCGGCCTATTGGTTAAAAAATGA
GCTGATTTAACAAAAATTTAACGCGAATTTTAACAAAATATTAACGCTTACAATTTAGGTGGCACTTTTC
GGGGAAATGTGCGCGGAACCCCTATTTGTTTATTTTTCTAAATACATTCAAATATGTATCCGCTCATGAA
TTAATTCTTAGAAAAACTCATCGAGCATCAAATGAAACTGCAATTTATTCATATCAGGATTATCAATACC
ATATTTTTGAAAAAGCCGTTTCTGTAATGAAGGAGAAAACTCACCGAGGCAGTTCCATAGGATGGCAAGA
TCCTGGTATCGGTCTGCGATTCCGACTCGTCCAACATCAATACAACCTATTAATTTCCCCTCGTCAAAAA
TAAGGTTATCAAGTGAGAAATCACCATGAGTGACGACTGAATCCGGTGAGAATGGCAAAAGTTTATGCAT
TTCTTTCCAGACTTGTTCAACAGGCCAGCCATTACGCTCGTCATCAAAATCACTCGCATCAACCAAACCG
TTATTCATTCGTGATTGCGCCTGAGCGAGACGAAATACGCGATCGCTGTTAAAAGGACAATTACAAACAG
GAATCGAATGCAACCGGCGCAGGAACACTGCCAGCGCATCAACAATATTTTCACCTGAATCAGGATATTC
TTCTAATACCTGGAATGCTGTTTTCCCGGGGATCGCAGTGGTGAGTAACCATGCATCATCAGGAGTACGG
ATAAAATGCTTGATGGTCGGAAGAGGCATAAATTCCGTCAGCCAGTTTAGTCTGACCATCTCATCTGTAA
CATCATTGGCAACGCTACCTTTGCCATGTTTCAGAAACAACTCTGGCGCATCGGGCTTCCCATACAATCG
ATAGATTGTCGCACCTGATTGCCCGACATTATCGCGAGCCCATTTATACCCATATAAATCAGCATCCATG
TTGGAATTTAATCGCGGCCTAGAGCAAGACGTTTCCCGTTGAATATGGCTCATAACACCCCTTGTATTAC
TGTTTATGTAAGCAGACAGTTTTATTGTTCATGACCAAAATCCCTTAACGTGAGTTTTCGTTCCACTGAG
CGTCAGACCCCGTAGAAAAGATCAAAGGATCTTC
